>Addgene plasmid #123564 | pMK-Lux-D codon opt. Nt chloroplasts | addgene full sequence | sequence record 247997 | Addgene NGS Result
CTAAATTGTAAGCGTTAATATTTTGTTAAAATTCGCGTTAAATTTTTGTTAAATCAGCTCATTTTTTAAC
CAATAGGCCGAAATCGGCAAAATCCCTTATAAATCAAAAGAATAGACCGAGATAGGGTTGAGTGGCCGCT
ACAGGGCGCTCCCATTCGCCATTCAGGCTGCGCAACTGTTGGGAAGGGCGTTTCGGTGCGGGCCTCTTCG
CTATTACGCCAGCTGGCGAAAGGGGGATGTGCTGCAAGGCGATTAAGTTGGGTAACGCCAGGGTTTTCCC
AGTCACGACGTTGTAAAACGACGGCCAGTGAGCGCGACGTAATACGACTCACTATAGGGCGAATTGAAGG
AAGGCCGTCAAGGCCGCATGGTCTCAAATGGAAAATACTCAACATTCTTTACCTATTGATCATGTAATTG
ATATTGGAGATAATAGATATATTAGAGTATGGGAAACTAAACCTAAAAATAAAGAAACTAAAAGAAATAA
TACTATTGTAATTGCTTCTGGATTTGCTAGAAGAATGGATCATTTTGCTGGATTAGCTGAATATTTAGCT
AATAATGGATTTAGAGTAATTAGATATGATTCTTTAAATCATGTAGGATTATCTTCTGGAGAAATTAAAC
AATTTTCTATGTCTGTAGGAAAACATTCTTTATTAACTGTAATTGATTGGTTAAAAGAAAGAAATATTAA
TAATATTGGATTAATTGCTTCTTCTTTATCTGCTAGAATTGCTTATGAAGTAGCTGCTGAAATTGATTTA
TCTTTTTTAATTACTGCTGTAGGAGTAGTAAATTTAAGATCTACTTTAGAAAAAGCTTTAAAATATGATT
ATTTACAAATGGAAGTAAATACTATTCCTGAAGATTTAATTTTTGAAGGACATAATTTAGGATCTAAAGT
ATTTGTAACTGATTGTTTTGAAAATAATTGGGATTCTTTAGATTCTACTATTAATAAAATTTGTGAATTA
GATATTCCTTTTATTGCTTTTACTTCTGATGGAGATGATTGGGTATGTCAACATGAAGTAAAACATTTAG
TATCTAATGTAAAATCTGATAAAAAAAAAATTTATTCTTTAGTAGGATCTTCTCATGATTTAGGAGAAAA
TTTAGTAGTATTAAGAAATTTTTATCAATCTATGACTAAAGCTGCTGTATCTTTAGATAGACAATTAGTA
GAATTAGTAGATGAAATTATTGAACCTAATTTTGAAGATTTAACTGTAATTACTGTAAATGAAAGAAGAT
TAAAAAATAAAATTGAAAATGAAATTATTAATAGATTAGCTGATAGAGTATTAGCTTCTGTATAAGCTTT
GAGACCCTGGGCCTCATGGGCCTTCCTTTCACTGCCCGCTTTCCAGTCGGGAAACCTGTCGTGCCAGCTG
CATTAACATGGTCATAGCTGTTTCCTTGCGTATTGGGCGCTCTCCGCTTCCTCGCTCACTGACTCGCTGC
GCTCGGTCGTTCGGGTAAAGCCTGGGGTGCCTAATGAGCAAAAGGCCAGCAAAAGGCCAGGAACCGTAAA
AAGGCCGCGTTGCTGGCGTTTTTCCATAGGCTCCGCCCCCCTGACGAGCATCACAAAAATCGACGCTCAA
GTCAGAGGTGGCGAAACCCGACAGGACTATAAAGATACCAGGCGTTTCCCCCTGGAAGCTCCCTCGTGCG
CTCTCCTGTTCCGACCCTGCCGCTTACCGGATACCTGTCCGCCTTTCTCCCTTCGGGAAGCGTGGCGCTT
TCTCATAGCTCACGCTGTAGGTATCTCAGTTCGGTGTAGGTCGTTCGCTCCAAGCTGGGCTGTGTGCACG
AACCCCCCGTTCAGCCCGACCGCTGCGCCTTATCCGGTAACTATCGTCTTGAGTCCAACCCGGTAAGACA
CGACTTATCGCCACTGGCAGCAGCCACTGGTAACAGGATTAGCAGAGCGAGGTATGTAGGCGGTGCTACA
GAGTTCTTGAAGTGGTGGCCTAACTACGGCTACACTAGAAGAACAGTATTTGGTATCTGCGCTCTGCTGA
AGCCAGTTACCTTCGGAAAAAGAGTTGGTAGCTCTTGATCCGGCAAACAAACCACCGCTGGTAGCGGTGG
TTTTTTTGTTTGCAAGCAGCAGATTACGCGCAGAAAAAAAGGATCTCAAGAAGATCCTTTGATCTTTTCT
ACGGGGTCTGACGCTCAGTGGAACGAAAACTCACGTTAAGGGATTTTGGTCATGAGATTATCAAAAAGGA
TCTTCACCTAGATCCTTTTAAATTAAAAATGAAGTTTTAAATCAATCTAAAGTATATATGAGTAAACTTG
GTCTGACAGTTATTAGAAAAATTCATCCAGCAGACGATAAAACGCAATACGCTGGCTATCCGGTGCCGCA
ATGCCATACAGCACCAGAAAACGATCCGCCCATTCGCCGCCCAGTTCTTCCGCAATATCACGGGTGGCCA
GCGCAATATCCTGATAACGATCCGCCACGCCCAGACGGCCGCAATCAATAAAGCCGCTAAAACGGCCATT
TTCCACCATAATGTTCGGCAGGCACGCATCACCATGGGTCACCACCAGATCTTCGCCATCCGGCATGCTC
GCTTTCAGACGCGCAAACAGCTCTGCCGGTGCCAGGCCCTGATGTTCTTCATCCAGATCATCCTGATCCA
CCAGGCCCGCTTCCATACGGGTACGCGCACGTTCAATACGATGTTTCGCCTGATGATCAAACGGACAGGT
CGCCGGGTCCAGGGTATGCAGACGACGCATGGCATCCGCCATAATGCTCACTTTTTCTGCCGGCGCCAGA
TGGCTAGACAGCAGATCCTGACCCGGCACTTCGCCCAGCAGCAGCCAATCACGGCCCGCTTCGGTCACCA
CATCCAGCACCGCCGCACACGGAACACCGGTGGTGGCCAGCCAGCTCAGACGCGCCGCTTCATCCTGCAG
CTCGTTCAGCGCACCGCTCAGATCGGTTTTCACAAACAGCACCGGACGACCCTGCGCGCTCAGACGAAAC
ACCGCCGCATCAGAGCAGCCAATGGTCTGCTGCGCCCAATCATAGCCAAACAGACGTTCCACCCACGCTG
CCGGGCTACCCGCATGCAGGCCATCCTGTTCAATCATACTCTTCCTTTTTCAATATTATTGAAGCATTTA
TCAGGGTTATTGTCTCATGAGCGGATACATATTTGAATGTATTTAGAAAAATAAACAAATAGGGGTTCCG
CGCACATTTCCCCGAAAAGTGCCAC
Features (pLannotate 1.2.2; 9 found; start..end, strand, type, name):
      3..134     -  rep_origin     M13 ori (fragment): M13 bacteriophage origin of replication; arrow indicates direction of (+) strand synthesis
    155..311     -  CDS            lacZα (fragment): LacZα fragment of β-galactosidase; lacZ fragment
    320..338     +  promoter       T7 promoter: promoter for bacteriophage T7 RNA polymerase
    378..1322    +  CDS            luxD: LUXD1_PHOLE - Protein inferred from homology: Swiss-Prot protein existence level 3. Acyl transferase is part of the fatty acid reductase system required for aldehyde biosynthesis; it produces fatty acids for the luminescent reaction. From Photobacterium leiognathi.
   1359..1406    -  CDS            lacI (fragment): lac repressor; lacI; The lac repressor binds to the lac operator to inhibit transcription in E. coli. This inhibition can be relieved by adding lactose or isopropyl-β-D-thiogalactopyranoside (IPTG).
   1443..1483    -  rep_origin     RSF ori (fragment): Plasmids containing the RSF 1030 origin of replication can be propagated in E. coli cells that contain additional plasmids with compatible origins.
   1561..2149    -  rep_origin     ori: high-copy-number ColE1/pMB1/pBR322/pUC origin of replication
   2323..3117    -  CDS            NeoR/KanR: aminoglycoside phosphotransferase confers resistance to neomycin, kanamycin, and G418 (Geneticin®)
   3118..3222    -  promoter       AmpR promoter: bla
