[The description below was written by a language model from this plasmid's Addgene catalogue record and pLannotate feature annotations shown in this document.]
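Description:
pMK-Lux-D codon opt. Nt chloroplasts is a small (about 3.2 kb) synthetic-biology part plasmid from the MoChlo kit, a modular cloning toolbox for chloroplast engineering. It is built on the pMK-RQ gene-synthesis backbone and is maintained in E. coli at high copy through a ColE1/pUC-type origin. Selection is with kanamycin, conferred by an aminoglycoside phosphotransferase gene (NeoR/KanR) that the annotation places downstream of an AmpR (bla) promoter. The feature table also picks up short fragments of an M13 origin, lacZα, lacI and an RSF origin. These are partial matches to backbone remnants and are unlikely to be functional elements.

The payload is a synthesized luxD coding sequence of roughly 0.95 kb, described as codon optimized for "Nt" chloroplasts, presumably Nicotiana tabacum, although the record does not spell out the species. The annotation matches it by homology to the Photobacterium leiognathi LuxD acyl transferase. This enzyme belongs to the fatty acid reductase system of the bacterial lux pathway and supplies fatty acids for synthesis of the aldehyde substrate consumed in the luminescent reaction. According to the depositor, the insert is a coding-sequence part designed for Golden Gate cloning, so it is meant to be excised and combined with promoters, UTRs, terminators and other modules in higher-level chloroplast expression assemblies, not expressed from this plasmid. A T7 promoter lies just upstream of the insert, but it appears to be a backbone feature. The record does not give the specific type IIS enzyme, the overhangs or the flanking cloning sites, and no chloroplast regulatory or homology elements are annotated.
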