Addgene plasmid #123564: pMK-Lux-D codon opt. Nt chloroplasts
Purpose: MoChlo kit
Depositing lab: Scott Lenaghan & C. Neal Stewart. Depositing organization: University of Tennessee Institute of Agriculture. Publication: MoChlo: A versatile modular cloning toolbox for chloroplast biotechnology. Occhialini A, Piatek A, Pfotenhauer AC, Frazier TP, Stewart CN, Lenaghan S. Plant Physiol. 2019 Jan 24. pii: pp.18.01220. doi: 10.1104/pp.18.01220. PubMed 30679266.
Backbone
  Vector backbone: pMK-RQ
  Vector type: Synthetic Biology
Growth in bacteria
  Bacterial resistance: Kanamycin, 50 μg/mL
  Growth temperature: 37°C
  Growth strain: Top10
  Copy number: High Copy
Gene/Insert
  Gene/Insert name: Lux-D codon optimized Nt chloroplasts
  Cloning method: Restriction Enzyme; 5′ cloning site Unknown (unknown if destroyed)
Terms and licenses: Academic/Nonprofit Terms; Industry Terms: Not Available to Industry
Depositor comments: All inserts have been produced by gene synthesis and cloned in the indicated backbone vector. This insert is a coding sequence designed for Golden-Gate cloning. The Original Material was developed in the performance of research that was funded by Grant Nos. ARPA-E: DE-AR000660 & DARPA: D17AC00016.
How to cite: pMK-Lux-D codon opt. Nt chloroplasts was a gift from Scott Lenaghan & C. Neal Stewart (Addgene plasmid # 123564 ; http://n2t.net/addgene:123564 ; RRID:Addgene_123564)
