>Addgene plasmid #123564 | pMK-Lux-D codon opt. Nt chloroplasts | depositor partial sequence | sequence record 235751 | Lux-D codon optimized Nt chloroplasts
ATGGAAAATACTCAACATTCTTTACCTATTGATCATGTAATTGATATTGGAGATAATAGATATATTAGAG
TATGGGAAACTAAACCTAAAAATAAAGAAACTAAAAGAAATAATACTATTGTAATTGCTTCTGGATTTGC
TAGAAGAATGGATCATTTTGCTGGATTAGCTGAATATTTAGCTAATAATGGATTTAGAGTAATTAGATAT
GATTCTTTAAATCATGTAGGATTATCTTCTGGAGAAATTAAACAATTTTCTATGTCTGTAGGAAAACATT
CTTTATTAACTGTAATTGATTGGTTAAAAGAAAGAAATATTAATAATATTGGATTAATTGCTTCTTCTTT
ATCTGCTAGAATTGCTTATGAAGTAGCTGCTGAAATTGATTTATCTTTTTTAATTACTGCTGTAGGAGTA
GTAAATTTAAGATCTACTTTAGAAAAAGCTTTAAAATATGATTATTTACAAATGGAAGTAAATACTATTC
CTGAAGATTTAATTTTTGAAGGACATAATTTAGGATCTAAAGTATTTGTAACTGATTGTTTTGAAAATAA
TTGGGATTCTTTAGATTCTACTATTAATAAAATTTGTGAATTAGATATTCCTTTTATTGCTTTTACTTCT
GATGGAGATGATTGGGTATGTCAACATGAAGTAAAACATTTAGTATCTAATGTAAAATCTGATAAAAAAA
AAATTTATTCTTTAGTAGGATCTTCTCATGATTTAGGAGAAAATTTAGTAGTATTAAGAAATTTTTATCA
ATCTATGACTAAAGCTGCTGTATCTTTAGATAGACAATTAGTAGAATTAGTAGATGAAATTATTGAACCT
AATTTTGAAGATTTAACTGTAATTACTGTAAATGAAAGAAGATTAAAAAATAAAATTGAAAATGAAATTA
TTAATAGATTAGCTGATAGAGTATTAGCTTCTGTATAA
